>Addgene plasmid #104736 | pUG-307 | depositor full sequence | sequence record 198564 | Full Sequence
TGGCGAATGGG
[124 nt withheld, positions 12-135]
C
[91 nt withheld, positions 137-227]
A
[49 nt withheld, positions 229-277]
CCTTTGACGTTGGAGTCCACGTTCTTT
[37 nt withheld, positions 305-341]
ACCCTATCTCGGTCTATTCTTTTGATTTATAAGGGATTTTGCCGATTTCGGCCTATTGGTTAAAAAATGA
GCTGATTTAACAAAAATTTAACGCGAATTTTAACAAAATATTAACGTTTACAATTTCAGGTGGCACTTTT
CGGGGAAATGTGCGCGGAACCCCTATTTGTTTATTTTTCTAAATACATTCAAATATGTATCCGCTCATGA
ATTAATTCTTAGAAAAACTCATCGAGCATCAAATGAAACTGCAATTTATTCATATCAGGATTATCAATAC
CATATTTTTGAAAAAGCCGTTTCTGTAATGAAGGAGAAAACTCACCGAGGCAGTTCCATAGGATGGCAAG
ATCCTGGTATCGGTCTGCGATTCCGACTCGTCCAACATCAATACAACCTATTAATTTCCCCTCGTCAAAA
ATAAGGTTATCAAGTGAGAAATCACCATGAGTGACGACTGAATCCGGTGAGAATGGCAAAAGTTTATGCA
TTTCTTTCCAGACTTGTTCAACAGGCCAGCCATTACGCTCGTCATCAAAATCACTCGCATCAACCAAACC
GTTATTCATTCGTGATTGCGCCTGAGCGAGTCGAAATACGCGATCGCTGTTAAAAGGACAATTACAAACA
GGAATCGAATGCAACCGGCGCAGGAACACTGCCAGCGCATCAACAATATTTTCACCTGAATCAGGATATT
CTTCTAATACCTGGAATGCTGTTTTCCCGGGGATCGCAGTGGTGAGTAACCATGCATCATCAGGAGTACG
GATAAAATGCTTGATGGTCGGAAGAGGCATAAATTCCGTCAGCCAGTTTAGTCTGACCATCTCATCTGTA
ACATCATTGGCAACGCTACCTTTGCCATGTTTCAGAAACAACTCTGGCGCATCGGGCTTCCCATACAATC
GATAGATTGTCGCACCTGATTGCCCGACATTATCGCGAGCCCATTTATACCCATATAAATCAGCATCCAT
GTTGGAATTTAATCGCGGCCTAGAGCAAGACGTTTCCCGTTGAATATGGCTCATAACACCCCTTGTATTA
CTGTTTATGTAAGCAGACAGTTTTATTGTTCATGACCAAAATCCCTTAACGTGAGTTTTCGTTCCACTGA
GCGTCAGACCCCGTAGAAAAGATCAAAGGATCTTCTTGAGATCCTTTTTTTCTGCGCGTAATCTGCTGCT
TGCAAACAAAAAAACCACCGCTACCAGCGGTGGTTTGTTTGCCGGATCAAGAGCTACCAACTCTTTTTCC
GAAGGTAACTGGCTTCAGCAGAGCGCAGATACCAAATACTGTCCTTCTAGTGTAGCCGTAGTTAGGCCAC
CACTTCAAGAACTCTGTAGCACCGCCTACATACCTCGCTCTGCTAATCCTGTTACCAGTGGCTGCTGCCA
GTGGCGATAAGTCGTGTCTTACCGGGTTGGACTCAAGACGATAGTTACCGGATAAGGCGCAGCGGTCGGG
CTGAACGGGGGGTTCGTGCACACAGCCCAGCTTGGAGCGAACGACCTACACCGAACTGAGATACCTACAG
CGTGAGCTATGAGAAAGCGCCACGCTTCCCGAAGGGAGAAAGGCGGACAGGTATCCGGTAAGCGGCAGGG
TCGGAACAGGAGAGCGCACGAGGGAGCTTCCAGGGGGAAACGCCTGGTATCTTTATAGTCCTGTCGGGTT
TCGCCACCTCTGACTTGAGCGTCGATTTTTGTGATGCTCGTCAGGGGGGCGGAGCCTATGGAAAAACGCC
AGCAACGCGGCCTTTTTACGGTTCCTGGCCTTTTGCTGGCCTTTTGCTCACATGTTCTTTCCTGCGTTAT
CCCCTGATTCTGTGGATAACCGTATTACCGCCTTTGAGTGAGCTGATACCGCTCGCCGCAGCCGAACGAC
CGAGCGCAGCGAGTCAGTGAGCGAGGAAGCGGAAGAGCGCCTGATGCGGTATTTTCTCCTTACGCATCTG
TGCGGTATTTCACACCGCATATATGGTGCACTCTCAGTACAATCTGCTCTGATGCCGCATAGTTAAGCCA
GTATACACTCCGCTATCGCTACGTGACTGGGTCATGGCTGCGCCCCGACACCCGCCAACACCCGCTGACG
CGCCCTGACGGGCTTGTCTGCTCCCGGCATCCGCTTACAGACAAGCTGTGACCGACTCCGGGAGCTGCAT
GTGTCAGAGGTTTTCACCGTCATCACCGAAACGCGCGAGGCAGCTGCGGTAAAGCTCATCAGCGTGGTCG
TGAAGCGATTCACAGATGTCTGCCTGTTCATCCGCGTCCAGCTCGTTGAGTTTCTCCAGAAGCGTTAATG
TCTGGCTTCTGATAAAGCGGGCCATGTTAAGGGCGGTTTTTTCCTGTTTGGTCACTGATGCCTCCGTGTA
AGGGGGATTTCTGTTCATGGGGGTAATGATACCGATGAAACGAGAGAGGATGCTCACGATACGGGTTACT
GATGATGAACATGCCCGGTTACTGGAACGTTGTGAGGGTAAACAACTGGCGGTATGGATGCGGCGGGACC
AGAGAAAAATCACTCAGGGTCAATGCCAGCGCTTCGTTAATACAGATGTAGGTGTTCCACAGGGTAGCCA
GCAGCATCCTGCGATGCAGATCCGGAACATAATGGTGCAGGGCGCTGACTTCCGCGTTTCCAGACTTTAC
GAAACACGGAAACCCAAGACCATTCATGTTGTTGCTCAGGTCGCAGACGTTTTGCAGCAGCAGTCGCTTC
ACGTTCGCTCGCGTATCGGTGATTCATTCTGCTAACCAGTAAGGCAACCCCGCCAGCCTAGCCGGGTCCT
CAACGACAGGAGCACGATCATGCGCACCCGTGGGGCCGCCATGCCGGCGATAATGGCCTGCTTCTCGCCG
AAACGTTTGGTGGCGGGACCAGTGACGAAGGCTTGAGCGAGGGCGTGCAAGATTCCGAATACCGCAAGCG
ACAGGCCGATCATCGTCGCGCTCCAGCGAAAGCGGTCCTCGCCGAAAATGACCCAGAGCGCTGCCGGCAC
CTGTCCTACGAGTTGCATGATAAAGAACACAGTCATAAGTGCGGCGACGATAGTCATGCCCCGCGCCCAC
CGGAAGGAGCTGACTGGGTTGAAGGCTCTCAAGGGCATCGGTCGAGATCCCGGTGCCTAATGAGTGAGCT
AACTTACATTAATTGCGTTGCGCTCACTGCCCGCTTTCCAGTCGGGAAACCTGTCGTGCCAGCTGCATTA
ATGAATCGGCCAACGCGCGGGGAGAGGCGGTTTGCGTATTGGGCGCCAGGGTGGTTTTTCTTTTCACCAG
TGACACGGGCAACAGCTGATTGCCCTTCACCGCCTGGCCCTGAGAGAGTTGCAGCAAGCGGTCCACGCTG
GTTTGCCCCAGCAGGCGAAAATCCTGTTTGATGGTGGTTAACGGCGGGATATAACATGAGCTGTCCTCGG
TATCGTCGTATCCCACTACCGAGATATCCGCACCAACGCGCAGCCCGGACTCGGTAATGGCGCGCATTGC
GCCCAGCGCCATCTGATCGTTGGCAACCAGCATCGCAGTGGGAACGATGCCCTCATTCAGCATTTGCATG
GTTTGTTGAAAACCGGACATGGCACTCCAGTCGCCTTCCCGTTCCGCTATCGGCTGAATTTGATTGCGAG
TGAGATATTTATGCCAGCCAGCCAGACGCAGACGCGCCGAGACAGAACTTAATGGGCCCGCTAACAGCGC
GATTTGCTGGTGACCCAATGCGACCAGATGCTCCACGCCCAGTCGCGTACCGTCCTCATGGGAGAAAATA
ATACTGTTGATGGGTGTCTGGTCAGAGACATCAAGAAATAACGCCGGAACATTAGTGCAGGCAGCTTCCA
CAGCAATGGCATCCTGGTCATCCAGCGGATAGTTAATGATCAGCCCACTGACGCGTTGCGCGAGAAGATT
GTGCACCGCCGCTTTACAGGCTTCGACGCCGCTTCGTTCTACCATCGACACCACCACGCTGGCACCCAGT
TGATCGGCGCGAGATTTAATCGCCGCGACAATTTGCGACGGCGCGTGCAGGGCCAGACTGGAGGTGGCAA
CGCCAATCAGCAACGACTGTTTGCCCGCCAGTTGTTGTGCCACGCGGTTGGGAATGTAATTCAGCTCCGC
CATCGCCGCTTCCACTTTTTCCCGCGTTTTCGCAGAAACGTGGCTGGCCTGGTTCACCACGCGGGAAACG
GTCTGATAAGAGACACCGGCATACTCTGCGACATCGTATAACGTTACTGGTTTCACATTCACCACCCTGA
ATTGACTCTCTTCCGGGCGCTATCATGCCATACCGCGAAAGGTTTTGCGCCATTCGATGGTGTCCGGGAT
CTCGACGCTCTCCCTTATGCGACTCCTGCATTAGGAAGCAGCCCAGTAGTAGGTTGAGGCCGTTGAGCAC
CGCCGCCGCAAGGAATGGTGCATGCAAGGAGATGGCGCCCAACAGTCCCCCGGCCACGGGGCCTGCCACC
ATACCCACGCCGAAACAAGCGCTCATGAGCCCGAAGTGGCGAGCCCGATCTTCCCCATCGGTGATGTCGG
CGATATAGGCGCCAGCAACCGCACCTGTGGCGCCGGTGATGCCGGCCACGATGCGTCCGGCGTAGAGGAT
CGAGATCTCGATCCCGCGAAATTAATACGACTCACTATAGGGGAATTGTGAGCGGATAACAATTCCCCTC
TAGAAATAATTTTGCCTTAACTTTAAGAAGGAGATATACCATGGGCAGCCACCACCACCACCACCACAGC
GGAATGCAGATCTTTGTTAAGACTCTCACCGGAAAGACAATCACCCTGGAGGTGGAAAGCTCCGACACCA
TCGACAACGTTAAGGCCAAGATCCAGGATAAGGAGGGCATTCCTCCGGATCAGCAGAGGCTTATTTTCGC
CGGCAAGCAGCTAGAGGATGGCCGTACGTTGGCTGATTACAATATCCAGAAGGAATCCACCCTCCACTTG
GTCCTCAGGCTCCGTGGTGGTTAAGCTTGCAATTAACTTTAAGAAGGAGATATACAATGCTTCACAAGCG
AGCTAGTGAAGCTAACGATAAGAACGATAATACCATCATCGGTTCCGATTTAGCATCATCTAAGAAACGC
CGTATCGATTTCACTGAATCTTCGTCTGATAAGTCATCTTCGATTTTAGCTTCTGGTAGTAGCAGGGGTT
TTCACGGCGATAGCGTCGTTCAGCAAATCGACATGGCTTTTGGTAATTCGAACCGTCAGGAGATTGATGA
AGATCTGCACAGTCGCCAGCTCGCCGTCTATGGTCGTGAGACTATGAGGCGTCTCTTTGCTTCCAATGTT
CTCATCTCGGGGATGCACGGTCTTGGTGCCGAGATTGCCAAGAATCTTATACTTGCTGGTGTGAAGTCTG
TGACCTTGCATGATGAAAGAGTTGTAGAGCTATGGGACTTATCAAGCAACTTTGTTTTCTCGGAGGATGA
TGTTGGCAAGAATAGAGCAGATGCTTCTGTTCAGAAGTTACAGGATCTTAACAATGCTGTGGTTGTCTCT
AGCTTGACCAAAAGCTTAAACAAAGAGGATCTTTCTGGCTTCCAGGTTGTTGTATTCTCTGACATAAGCA
TGGAAAGAGCAATCGAATTTGATGACTATTGTCACAGCCATCAGCCTCCTATCGCTTTTGTCAAGGCTGA
TGTCAGGGGTCTTTTCGGCTCTGTCTTTTGTGATTTTGGGCCTGAATTTGCGGTTCTTGATGTTGATGGA
GAGGAACCCCATACAGGCATCATTGCGTCTATCTCTAATGAGAACCAGGCATTTATTTCCTGTGTCGACG
ATGAGAGGCTTGAGTTTGAAGATGGTGACCTAGTTGTTTTCTCAGAAGTTGAGGGTATGACAGAATTGAA
TGATGGGAAACCAAGGAAGATAAAAAGTACACGGCCATATTCATTCACCCTTGATGAGGACACTACTAAC
TATGGAACATATGTGAAGGGTGGTATTGTCACTCAAGTGAAACAGCCAAAGTTACTGAATTTCAAGCCAT
TGAGGGAAGCGCTTAAGGATCCAGGGGATTTTCTATTTAGTGATTTCTCTAAGTTTGATCGGCCTCCACT
CCTTCACTTAGCATTCCAGGCACTTGATCATTTTAAAGCTGAAGCTGGCAGATTTCCTGTTGCTGGCTCA
GAAGAGGACGCTCAGAAGCTTATATCGATTGCCACAGCCATCAATACCGGGCAGGGTGATTTAAAGGTGG
AGAATGTTGATCAGAAGCTTCTAAGACACTTTTCCTTTGGAGCCAAGGCTGTCCTGAATCCTATGGCTGC
AATGTTTGGCGGTATTGTTGGACAGGAGGTTGTTAAAGCTTGCTCTGGAAAATTTCATCCTCTCTTCCAG
TTTTTCTACTTTGATTCAGTGGAGTCACTCCCCTCTGAACCTGTGGACTCGAGTGACTTTGCACCAAGAA
ACAGCCGGTATGATGCCCAAATATCTGTATTTGGGGCCAAGTTCCAGAAGAAACTTGAAGATGCTAAAGT
TTTCACAGTAGGGTCTGGTGCTCTTGGCTGTGAGTTCTTGAAAAATTTGGCTCTGATGGGGGTTTCTTGT
GGAAGCCAAGGGAAGCTGACAGTGACAGATGATGATATCATTGAGAAGAGTAACCTCAGTCGTCAATTTC
TGTTCCGTGACTGGAACATTGGACAGGCTAAATCCACAGTTGCTGCTTCGGCTGCTGCTGTTATAAATCC
TCGCTTCAACATTGAGGCCCTGCAAAACCGTGTTGGCGCGGAGACTGAGAATGTATTTGACGATGCCTTC
TGGGAGAACTTAACTGTTGTCGTCAATGCACTGGATAATGTTAATGCGAGGCTCTATGTTGATTCGAGGT
GCTTGTATTTCCAGAAGCCTCTCCTTGAGTCTGGAACTCTTGGTACAAAGTGCAACACACAGTCGGTTAT
CCCACATCTAACTGAAAATTACGGTGCCTCAAGGGACCCACCAGAGAAACAGGCCCCCATGTGTACAGTG
CATTCCTTCCCGCATAACATTGATCACTGTTTAACTTGGGCTCGCTCTGAGTTTGAGGGTCTGCTGGAGA
AAACTCCCGCTGAAGTGAATGCATATCTTTCTAGCCCAGTTGAGTACACTAACTCAATGATGAGTGCTGG
TGATGCTCAGGCGAGGGACACATTGGAGAGGATTGTTGAGTGCCTTGAAAAGGAGAAGTGTGAAACCTTC
CAAGACTGCTTAACCTGGGCACGACTGAGGTTTGAGGATTACTTTGTGAACCGTGTCAAGCAATTGATAT
ACACATTTCCTGAAGATGCTGCGACTAGTACCGGAGCTCCATTCTGGTCTGCTCCAAAAAGATTCCCTCG
TCCACTCCAGTACTCGTCGTCCGACCCAAGTCTCCTTAACTTTATCACAGCGACTGCTATTTTACGAGCA
GAGACATTTGGGATCCCGATACCTGAGTGGACTAAGAACCCAAAGGAAGCAGCAGAAGCTGTTGACAGAG
TGATAGTCCCAGACTTTGAGCCAAGGCAAGATGCAAAGATTGTGACTGATGAGAAAGCTACCACTTTAAC
CACTGCTTCGGTGGACGACGCTGCAGTCATCGACGATCTCATTGCTAAGATCGACCAGTGTAGGCATAAC
TTGTCGCCAGACTTCAGGATGAAACCTATTCAGTTCGAAAAGGATGATGATACAAACTATCACATGGATG
TGATAGCAGGACTAGCCAACATGAGGGCGAGAAATTACAGCATCCCTGAAGTGGACAAGCTGAAAGCAAA
GTTCATAGCAGGGAGAATCATCCCAGCCATTGCGACTTCAACAGCCATGGCTACTGGGCTGGTCTGCCTC
GAGCTGTACAAGGTCCTTGATGGAGGACATAAAGTGGAAGCTTACAGAAACACATTTGCCAACCTGGCAC
TTCCACTATTCTCCATGGCTGAACCACTTCCACCAAAGGTGGTGAAGCACCGTGACATGGCTTGGACAGT
TTGGGACAGATGGGTTCTCAAGGGAAACCCAACTCTTCGTGAGGTGTTGCAGTGGCTGGAGGACAAAGGG
CTTAGCGCATACAGCATCTCTTGTGGAAGCTGTCTACTGTTCAACAGTATGTTCACAAGGCACAAGGAGA
GGATGGACAAGAAGGTTGTGGATCTCGCTCGGGATGTTGCGAAAGTCGAGTTACCGCCTTATCGCAACCA
TCTTGATGTAGTGGTGGCTTGTGAGGATGAAGATGACAATGACGTCGATATTCCTCTCGTCTCTATCTAC
TTCAGGTGAGCTTACTATTAACTTTAAGAAGGAGATATACCATGTACCCATACGATGTTCCTGACTATGC
GGGCTATCCCTATGACGTCCCGGACTATGCAGGATTGTATCCATATGACGTTCCAGATTACGCCACTAGA
GCTGCTTACCCATACGATGTTCCTGACTATGCGGGCTATCCCTATGACGTCCCGGACTATGCAGGATTGT
ATCCATATGACGTTCCAGATTACGCAATGATGTCAAGTTCTGGTGCTCCTTCACGCAAGACTCTGAGTAA
GATCGCGACTAATCGTCTACAGAAAGAGCTTGTGGAATGGCAGATGAATCCACCTACTGGTTTCAAACAC
AAAGTCACTGATAATCTCCAAAGATGGATAATTGAAGTTATTGGAGCTCCAGGAACTCTATATGCCAACG
ATACTTATCAGCTTCAAGTTGATTTTCCAGAACATTATCCTATGGAATCGCCACAAGTGATTTTTCTTCA
TCCAGCTCCTCTGCATCCTCACATTTACAGCAATGGGCATATTTGTCTAGATATTTTGTATGATTCGTGG
TCACCAGCCATGACGGTGAGTTCTATCTGCATTAGCATCCTCTCCATGCTCTCAAGCTCGACTGAAAAGC
AACGACCAACCGATAATGACCGATATGTGAAGAATTGTAAGAACGGAAGATCTCCAAAGGAAACCCGATG
GTGGTTCCACGACGATAAAGTATAAGCTTTTACGCTTTTAAGCCAGCCCCGACACCCGCCAACACCCGCT
GACGCGCCCTGACGGGCTTGTCTGCTCCCGGCATCCGCTTACAGACAAGCTGTGACCGGGATGAGATCCG
GCTGCTAACAAAGCCCGAAAGGAAGCTGAGTTGGCTGCTGCCACCGCTGAGCAATAACTAGCATAACCCC
TTGGGGCCTCTAAACGGGTCTTGAGGGGTTTTTTGCTGAAAGGAGGAACTATATCCGGAT
Features (pLannotate 1.2.2; 25 found; start..end, strand, type, name):
     12..467     +  rep_origin     f1 ori (sequence partly withheld): f1 bacteriophage origin of replication; arrow indicates direction of (+) strand synthesis
    494..551     +  promoter       AmpR promoter (fragment): bla
    560..1375    -  CDS            KanR: aminoglycoside phosphotransferase; aph(3')-Ia; confers resistance to kanamycin in bacteria or G418 (Geneticin®) in eukaryotes
   1497..2085    +  rep_origin     ori: high-copy-number ColE1/pMB1/pBR322/pUC origin of replication
   2271..2413    -  misc_feature   bom: basis of mobility region from pBR322
   2515..2706    -  CDS            rop: Rop protein, which maintains plasmids at low copy number; rop
   2723..3103    +  CDS            YPB1_ECOLX: Protein predicted: Swiss-Prot protein existence level 4. From Escherichia coli.
   3175..3466    -  CDS            TcR (fragment): tetracycline efflux protein; tet; confers resistance to tetracycline
   3481..3502    -  protein_bind   CAP binding site: CAP binding activates transcription in the presence of cAMP. E. coli catabolite activator protein
   3515..4597    -  CDS            lacI: lac repressor; lacI; The lac repressor binds to the lac operator to inhibit transcription in E. coli. This inhibition can be relieved by adding lactose or isopropyl-β-D-thiogalactopyranoside (IPTG).
   4598..4675    -  promoter       lacI promoter: lacI
   4683..4962    -  CDS            TcR (fragment): tetracycline efflux protein; tet; confers resistance to tetracycline
   4984..5002    +  promoter       T7 promoter: promoter for bacteriophage T7 RNA polymerase
   5003..5027    +  protein_bind   lac operator: The lac repressor binds to the lac operator to inhibit transcription in E. coli. This inhibition can be relieved by adding lactose or isopropyl-β-D-thiogalactopyranoside (IPTG). lac repressor encoded by lacI
   5048..5065    +  RBS            RBS (fragment): efficient ribosome binding site from bacteriophage T7 gene 10 (Olins and Rangwala, 1989)
   5080..5098    +  CDS            9xHis (fragment): 9xHis affinity tag
   5105..5332    +  CDS            UBIQ_AVESA: Experimental evidence at protein level: Swiss-Prot protein existence level 1. Ubiquitin exists either covalently attached to another protein, or free (unanchored). When covalently bound, it is conjugated to target proteins via an isopeptide bond either as a monomer (monoubiquitin), a polymer linked via different Lys residues of the ubiquitin (polyubiquitin chains) or a linear polymer linked via the initiator Met of the ubiquitin (linear polyubiquitin chains). Polyubiquitin chains, when attached to a target protein, have different functions depending on the Lys residue of the ubiquitin that is
   5344..5361    +  RBS            RBS (fragment): efficient ribosome binding site from bacteriophage T7 gene 10 (Olins and Rangwala, 1989)
   5368..8607    +  CDS            UBA1: UBE11_ARATH - Also known as MOS5. Experimental evidence at protein level: Swiss-Prot protein existence level 1. Activates ubiquitin by first adenylating its C-terminal glycine residue with ATP, and thereafter linking this residue to the side chain of a cysteine residue in E1, yielding a ubiquitin-E1 thioester and free AMP. From Arabidopsis thaliana (Mouse-ear cress).
   8619..8636    +  RBS            RBS (fragment): efficient ribosome binding site from bacteriophage T7 gene 10 (Olins and Rangwala, 1989)
   8646..8734    +  CDS            3xHA (fragment): three tandem HA epitope tags
   8748..8836    +  CDS            3xHA (fragment): three tandem HA epitope tags
   8841..9323    +  CDS            UBC16: UBC16_ARATH - Experimental evidence at transcript level: Swiss-Prot protein existence level 2. Accepts the ubiquitin from the E1 complex and catalyzes its covalent attachment to other proteins. From Arabidopsis thaliana (Mouse-ear cress).
   9442..9491    +  CDS            SET1 (fragment): solubility-enhancement tag derived from T7 phage gene 10B
   9499..9546    +  terminator     T7 terminator: transcription terminator for bacteriophage T7 RNA polymerase
