>Addgene plasmid #104736 | pUG-307 | addgene full sequence | sequence record 205500 | Addgene NGS Result
GGTTTGCGTATTGGGCGCCAGGGTGGTTTTTCTTTTCACCAGTGACACGGGCAACAGCTGATTGCCCTTC
ACCGCCTGGCCCTGAGAGAGTTGCAGCAAGCGGTCCACGCTGGTTTGCCCCAGCAGGCGAAAATCCTGTT
TGATGGTGGTTAACGGCGGGATATAACATGAGCTGTCCTCGGTATCGTCGTATCCCACTACCGAGATATC
CGCACCAACGCGCAGCCCGGACTCGGTAATGGCGCGCATTGCGCCCAGCGCCATCTGATCGTTGGCAACC
AGCATCGCAGTGGGAACGATGCCCTCATTCAGCATTTGCATGGTTTGTTGAAAACCGGACATGGCACTCC
AGTCGCCTTCCCGTTCCGCTATCGGCTGAATTTGATTGCGAGTGAGATATTTATGCCAGCCAGCCAGACG
CAGACGCGCCGAGACAGAACTTAATGGGCCCGCTAACAGCGCGATTTGCTGGTGACCCAATGCGACCAGA
TGCTCCACGCCCAGTCGCGTACCGTCCTCATGGGAGAAAATAATACTGTTGATGGGTGTCTGGTCAGAGA
CATCAAGAAATAACGCCGGAACATTAGTGCAGGCAGCTTCCACAGCAATGGCATCCTGGTCATCCAGCGG
ATAGTTAATGATCAGCCCACTGACGCGTTGCGCGAGAAGATTGTGCACCGCCGCTTTACAGGCTTCGACG
CCGCTTCGTTCTACCATCGACACCACCACGCTGGCACCCAGTTGATCGGCGCGAGATTTAATCGCCGCGA
CAATTTGCGACGGCGCGTGCAGGGCCAGACTGGAGGTGGCAACGCCAATCAGCAACGACTGTTTGCCCGC
CAGTTGTTGTGCCACGCGGTTGGGAATGTAATTCAGCTCCGCCATCGCCGCTTCCACTTTTTCCCGCGTT
TTCGCAGAAACGTGGCTGGCCTGGTTCACCACGCGGGAAACGGTCTGATAAGAGACACCGGCATACTCTG
CGACATCGTATAACGTTACTGGTTTCACATTCACCACCCTGAATTGACTCTCTTCCGGGCGCTATCATGC
CATACCGCGAAAGGTTTTGCGCCATTCGATGGTGTCCGGGATCTCGACGCTCTCCCTTATGCGACTCCTG
CATTAGGAAGCAGCCCAGTAGTAGGTTGAGGCCGTTGAGCACCGCCGCCGCAAGGAATGGTGCATGCAAG
GAGATGGCGCCCAACAGTCCCCCGGCCACGGGGCCTGCCACCATACCCACGCCGAAACAAGCGCTCATGA
GCCCGAAGTGGCGAGCCCGATCTTCCCCATCGGTGATGTCGGCGATATAGGCGCCAGCAACCGCACCTGT
GGCGCCGGTGATGCCGGCCACGATGCGTCCGGCGTAGAGGATCGAGATCTCGATCCCGCGAAATTAATAC
GACTCACTATAGGGGAATTGTGAGCGGATAACAATTCCCCTCTAGAAATAATTTTGCCTTAACTTTAAGA
AGGAGATATACCATGGGCAGCCACCACCACCACCACCACAGCGGAATGCAGATCTTTGTTAAGACTCTCA
CCGGAAAGACAATCACCCTAGAGGTGGAAAGCTCCGACACCATCGACAACGTTAAGGCCAAGATCCAGGA
TAAGGAGGGCATTCCTCCGGATCAGCAGAGGCTTATTTTCGCCGGCAAGCAGCTAGAGGATGGCCGTACG
TTGGCTGATTACAATATCCAGAAGGAATCCACCCTCCACTTGGTCCTCAGGCTCCGTGGTGGTTAAGCTT
GCAATTAACTTTAAGAAGGAGATATACAATGCTTCACAAGCGAGCTAGTGAAGCTAACGATAAGAACGAT
AATACCATCATCGGTTCCGATTTAGCATCATCTAAGAAACGCCGTATCGATTTCACTGAATCTTCGTCTG
ATAAGTCATCTTCGATTTTAGCTTCTGGTAGTAGCAGGGGTTTTCACGGCGATAGCGTCGTTCAGCAAAT
CGACATGGCTTTTGGTAATTCGAACCGTCAGGAGATTGATGAAGATCTGCACAGTCGCCAGCTCGCCGTC
TATGGTCGTGAGACTATGAGGCGTCTCTTTGCTTCCAATGTTCTCATCTCGGGGATGCACGGTCTTGGTG
CCGAGATTGCCAAGAATCTTATACTTGCTGGTGTGAAGTCTGTGACCTTGCATGATGAAAGAGTTGTAGA
GCTATGGGACTTATCAAGCAACTTTGTTTTCTCGGAGGATGATGTTGGCAAGAATAGAGCAGATGCTTCT
GTTCAGAAGTTACAGGATCTTAACAATGCTGTGGTTGTCTCTAGCTTGACCAAAAGCTTAAACAAAGAGG
ATCTTTCTGGCTTCCAGGTTGTTGTATTCTCTGACATAAGCATGGAAAGAGCAATCGAATTTGATGACTA
TTGTCACAGCCATCAGCCTCCTATCGCTTTTGTCAAGGCTGATGTCAGGGGTCTTTTCGGCTCTGTCTTT
TGTGATTTTGGGCCTGAATTTGCGGTTCTTGATGTTGATGGAGAGGAACCCCATACAGGCATCATTGCGT
CTATCTCTAATGAGAACCAGGCATTTATTTCCTGTGTCGACGATGAGAGGCTTGAGTTTGAAGATGGTGA
CCTAGTTGTTTTCTCAGAAGTTGAGGGTATGACAGAATTGAATGATGGGAAACCAAGGAAGATAAAAAGT
ACACGGCCATATTCATTCACCCTTGATGAGGACACTACTAACTATGGAACATATGTGAAGGGTGGTATTG
TCACTCAAGTGAAACAGCCAAAGTTACTGAATTTCAAGCCATTGAGGGAAGCGCTTAAGGATCCAGGGGA
TTTTCTATTTAGTGATTTCTCTAAGTTTGATCGGCCTCCACTCCTTCACTTAGCATTCCAGGCACTTGAT
CATTTTAAAGCTGAAGCTGGCAGATTTCCTGTTGCTGGCTCAGAAGAGGACGCTCAGAAGCTTATATCGA
TTGCCACAGCCATCAATACCGGGCAGGGTGATTTAAAGGTGGAGAATGTTGATCAGAAGCTTCTAAGACA
CTTTTCCTTTGGAGCCAAGGCTGTCCTGAATCCTATGGCTGCAATGTTTGGCGGTATTGTTGGACAGGAG
GTTGTTAAAGCTTGCTCTGGAAAATTTCATCCTCTCTTCCAGTTTTTCTACTTTGATTCAGTGGAGTCAC
TCCCCTCTGAACCTGTGGACTCGAGTGACTTTGCACCAAGAAACAGCCGGTATGATGCCCAAATATCTGT
ATTTGGGGCCAAGTTCCAGAAGAAACTTGAAGATGCTAAAGTTTTCACAGTAGGGTCTGGTGCTCTTGGC
TGTGAGTTCTTGAAAAATTTGGCTCTGATGGGGGTTTCTTGTGGAAGCCAAGGGAAGCTGACAGTGACAG
ATGATGATATCATTGAGAAGAGTAACCTCAGTCGTCAATTTCTGTTCCGTGACTGGAACATTGGACAGGC
TAAATCCACAGTTGCTGCTTCGGCTGCTGCTGTTATAAATCCTCGCTTCAACATTGAGGCCCTGCAAAAC
CGTGTTGGCGCGGAGACTGAGAATGTATTTGACGATGCCTTCTGGGAGAACTTAACTGTTGTCGTCAATG
CACTGGATAATGTTAATGCGAGGCTCTATGTTGATTCGAGGTGCTTGTATTTCCAGAAGCCTCTCCTTGA
GTCTGGAACTCTTGGTACAAAGTGCAACACACAGTCGGTTATCCCACATCTAACTGAAAATTACGGTGCC
TCAAGGGACCCACCAGAGAAACAGGCCCCCATGTGTACAGTGCATTCCTTCCCGCATAACATTGATCACT
GTTTAACTTGGGCTCGCTCTGAGTTTGAGGGTCTGCTGGAGAAAACTCCCGCTGAAGTGAATGCATATCT
TTCTAGCCCAGTTGAGTACACTAACTCAATGATGAGTGCTGGTGATGCTCAGGCGAGGGACACATTGGAG
AGGATTGTTGAGTGCCTTGAAAAGGAGAAGTGTGAAACCTTCCAAGACTGCTTAACCTGGGCACGACTGA
GGTTTGAGGATTACTTTGTGAACCGTGTCAAGCAATTGATATACACATTTCCTGAAGATGCTGCGACTAG
TACCGGAGCTCCATTCTGGTCTGCTCCAAAAAGATTCCCTCGTCCACTCCAGTACTCGTCGTCCGACCCA
AGTCTCCTTAACTTTATCACAGCGACTGCTATTTTACGAGCAGAGACATTTGGGATCCCGATACCTGAGT
GGACTAAGAACCCAAAGGAAGCAGCAGAAGCTGTTGACAGAGTGATAGTCCCAGACTTTGAGCCAAGGCA
AGATGCAAAGATTGTGACTGATGAGAAAGCTACCACTTTAACCACTGCTTCGGTGGACGACGCTGCAGTC
ATCGACGATCTCATTGCTAAGATCGACCAGTGTAGGCATAACTTGTCGCCAGACTTCAGGATGAAACCTA
TTCAGTTCGAAAAGGATGATGATACAAACTATCACATGGATGTGATAGCAGGACTAGCCAACATGAGGGC
GAGAAATTACAGCATCCCTGAAGTGGACAAGCTGAAAGCAAAGTTCATAGCAGGGAGAATCATCCCAGCC
ATTGCGACTTCAACAGCCATGGCTACTGGGCTGGTCTGCCTCGAGCTGTACAAGGTCCTTGATGGAGGAC
ATAAAGTGGAAGCTTACAGAAACACATTTGCCAACCTGGCACTTCCACTATTCTCCATGGCTGAACCACT
TCCACCAAAGGTGGTGAAGCACCGTGACATGGCTTGGACAGTTTGGGACAGATGGGTTCTCAAGGGAAAC
CCAACTCTTCGTGAGGTGTTGCAGTGGCTGGAGGACAAAGGGCTTAGCGCATACAGCATCTCTTGTGGAA
GCTGTCTACTGTTCAACAGTATGTTCACAAGGCACAAGGAGAGGATGGACAAGAAGGTTGTGGATCTCGC
TCGGGATGTTGCGAAAGTCGAGTTACCGCCTTATCGCAACCATCTTGATGTAGTGGTGGCTTGTGAGGAT
GAAGATGACAATGACGTCGATATTCCTCTCGTCTCTATCTACTTCAGGTGAGCTTACTATTAACTTTAAG
AAGGAGATATACCATGTACCCATACGATGTTCCTGACTATGCGGGCTATCCCTATGACGTCCCGGACTAT
GCAGGATTGTATCCATATGACGTTCCAGATTACGCCACTAGAGCTGCTTACCCATACGATGTTCCTGACT
ATGCGGGCTATCCCTATGACGTCCCGGACTATGCAGGATTGTATCCATATGACGTTCCAGATTACGCAAT
GATGTCAAGTTCTGGTGCTCCTTCACGCAAGACTCTGAGTAAGATCGCGACTAATCGTCTACAGAAAGAG
CTTGTGGAATGGCAGATGAATCCACCTACTGGTTTCAAACACAAAGTCACTGATAATCTCCAAAGATGGA
TAATTGAAGTTATTGGAGCTCCAGGAACTCTATATGCCAACGATACTTATCAGCTTCAAGTTGATTTTCC
AGAACATTATCCTATGGAATCGCCACAAGTGATTTTTCTTCATCCAGCTCCTCTGCATCCTCACATTTAC
AGCAATGGGCATATTTGTCTAGATATTTTGTATGATTCGTGGTCACCAGCCATGACGGTGAGTTCTATCT
GCATTAGCATCCTCTCCATGCTCTCAAGCTCGACTGAAAAGCAACGACCAACCGATAATGACCGATATGT
GAAGAATTGTAAGAACGGAAGATCTCCAAAGGAAACCCGATGGTGGTTCCACGACGATAAAGTATAAGCT
TTTACGCTTTTAAGCCAGCCCCGACACCCGCCAACACCCGCTGACGCGCCCTGACGGGCTTGTCTGCTCC
CGGCATCCGCTTACAGACAAGCTGTGACCGGGATGAGATCCGGCTGCTAACAAAGCCCGAAAGGAAGCTG
AGTTGGCTGCTGCCACCGCTGAGCAATAACTAGCATAACCCCTTGGGGCCTCTAAACGGGTCTTGAGGGG
TTTTTTGCTGAAAGGAGGAACTATATCCGGATTGGCGAATGGG
[124 nt withheld, positions 5994-6117]
C
[91 nt withheld, positions 6119-6209]
A
[49 nt withheld, positions 6211-6259]
CCTTTGACGTTGGAGTCCACGTTCTTT
[37 nt withheld, positions 6287-6323]
ACCCTATCTCGGTCTATTCTTTTGATTTATAAGGGATTTTGCCGATTTCGGCCTATTGGTTAAAAAATGA
GCTGATTTAACAAAAATTTAACGCGAATTTTAACAAAATATTAACGCTTACAATTTAGGTGGCACTTTTC
GGGGAAATGTGCGCGGAACCCCTATTTGTTTATTTTTCTAAATACATTCAAATATGTATCCGCTCATGAA
TTAATTCTTAGAAAAACTCATCGAGCATCAAATGAAACTGCAATTTATTCATATCAGGATTATCAATACC
ATATTTTTGAAAAAGCCGTTTCTGTAATGAAGGAGAAAACTCACCGAGGCAGTTCCATAGGATGGCAAGA
TCCTGGTATCGGTCTGCGATTCCGACTCGTCCAACATCAATACAACCTATTAATTTCCCCTCGTCAAAAA
TAAGGTTATCAAGTGAGAAATCACCATGAGTGACGACTGAATCCGGTGAGAATGGCAAAAGTTTATGCAT
TTCTTTCCAGACTTGTTCAACAGGCCAGCCATTACGCTCGTCATCAAAATCACTCGCATCAACCAAACCG
TTATTCATTCGTGATTGCGCCTGAGCGAGTCGAAATACGCGATCGCTGTTAAAAGGACAATTACAAACAG
GAATCGAATGCAACCGGCGCAGGAACACTGCCAGCGCATCAACAATATTTTCACCTGAATCAGGATATTC
TTCTAATACCTGGAATGCTGTTTTCCCGGGGATCGCAGTGGTGAGTAACCATGCATCATCAGGAGTACGG
ATAAAATGCTTGATGGTCGGAAGAGGCATAAATTCCGTCAGCCAGTTTAGTCTGACCATCTCATCTGTAA
CATCATTGGCAACGCTACCTTTGCCATGTTTCAGAAACAACTCTGGCGCATCGGGCTTCCCATACAATCG
ATAGATTGTCGCACCTGATTGCCCGACATTATCGCGAGCCCATTTATACCCATATAAATCAGCATCCATG
TTGGAATTTAATCGCGGCCTAGAGCAAGACGTTTCCCGTTGAATATGGCTCATAACACCCCTTGTATTAC
TGTTTATGTAAGCAGACAGTTTTATTGTTCATGACCAAAATCCCTTAACGTGAGTTTTCGTTCCACTGAG
CGTCAGACCCCGTAGAAAAGATCAAAGGATCTTCTTGAGATCCTTTTTTTCTGCGCGTAATCTGCTGCTT
GCAAACAAAAAAACCACCGCTACCAGCGGTGGTTTGTTTGCCGGATCAAGAGCTACCAACTCTTTTTCCG
AAGGTAACTGGCTTCAGCAGAGCGCAGATACCAAATACTGTCCTTCTAGTGTAGCCGTAGTTAGGCCACC
ACTTCAAGAACTCTGTAGCACCGCCTACATACCTCGCTCTGCTAATCCTGTTACCAGTGGCTGCTGCCAG
TGGCGATAAGTCGTGTCTTACCGGGTTGGACTCAAGACGATAGTTACCGGATAAGGCGCAGCGGTCGGGC
TGAACGGGGGGTTCGTGCACACAGCCCAGCTTGGAGCGAACGACCTACACCGAACTGAGATACCTACAGC
GTGAGCTATGAGAAAGCGCCACGCTTCCCGAAGGGAGAAAGGCGGACAGGTATCCGGTAAGCGGCAGGGT
CGGAACAGGAGAGCGCACGAGGGAGCTTCCAGGGGGAAACGCCTGGTATCTTTATAGTCCTGTCGGGTTT
CGCCACCTCTGACTTGAGCGTCGATTTTTGTGATGCTCGTCAGGGGGGCGGAGCCTATGGAAAAACGCCA
GCAACGCGGCCTTTTTACGGTTCCTGGCCTTTTGCTGGCCTTTTGCTCACATGTTCTTTCCTGCGTTATC
CCCTGATTCTGTGGATAACCGTATTACCGCCTTTGAGTGAGCTGATACCGCTCGCCGCAGCCGAACGACC
GAGCGCAGCGAGTCAGTGAGCGAGGAAGCGGAAGAGCGCCTGATGCGGTATTTTCTCCTTACGCATCTGT
GCGGTATTTCACACCGCAATGGTGCACTCTCAGTACAATCTGCTCTGATGCCGCATAGTTAAGCCAGTAT
ACACTCCGCTATCGCTACGTGACTGGGTCATGGCTGCGCCCCGACACCCGCCAACACCCGCTGACGCGCC
CTGACGGGCTTGTCTGCTCCCGGCATCCGCTTACAGACAAGCTGTGACCGACTCCGGGAGCTGCATGTGT
CAGAGGTTTTCACCGTCATCACCGAAACGCGCGAGGCAGCTGCGGTAAAGCTCATCAGCGTGGTCGTGAA
GCGATTCACAGATGTCTGCCTGTTCATCCGCGTCCAGCTCGTTGAGTTTCTCCAGAAGCGTTAATGTCTG
GCTTCTGATAAAGCGGGCCATGTTAAGGGCGGTTTTTTCCTGTTTGGTCACTGATGCCTCCGTGTAAGGG
GGATTTCTGTTCATGGGGGTAATGATACCGATGAAACGAGAGAGGATGCTCACGATACGGGTTACTGATG
ATGAACATGCCCGGTTACTGGAACGTTGTGAGGGTAAACAACTGGCGGTATGGATGCGGCGGGACCAGAG
AAAAATCACTCAGGGTCAATGCCAGCGCTTCGTTAATACAGATGTAGGTGTTCCACAGGGTAGCCAGCAG
CATCCTGCGATGCAGATCCGGAACATAATGGTGCAGGGCGCTGACTTCCGCGTTTCCAGACTTTACGAAA
CACGGAAACCCAAGACCATTCATGTTGTTGCTCAGGTCGCAGACGTTTTGCAGCAGCAGTCGCTTCACGT
TCGCTCGCGTATCGGTGATTCATTCTGCTAACCAGTAAGGCAACCCCGCCAGCCTAGCCGGGTCCTCAAC
GACAGGAGCACGATCATGCGCACCCGTGGGGCCGCCATGCCGGCGATAATGGCCTGCTTCTCGCCGAAAC
GTTTGGTGGCGGGACCAGTGACGAAGGCTTGAGCGAGGGCGTGCAAGATTCCGAATACCGCAAGCGACAG
GCCGATCATCGTCGCGCTCCAGCGAAAGCGGTCCTCGCCGAAAATGACCCAGAGCGCTGCCGGCACCTGT
CCTACGAGTTGCATGATAAAGAACACAGTCATAAGTGCGGCGACGATAGTCATGCCCCGCGCCCACCGGA
AGGAGCTGACTGGGTTGAAGGCTCTCAAGGGCATCGGTCGAGATCCCGGTGCCTAATGAGTGAGCTAACT
TACATTAATTGCGTTGCGCTCACTGCCCGCTTTCCAGTCGGGAAACCTGTCGTGCCAGCTGCATTAATGA
ATCGGCCAACGCGCGGGGAGAGGC
Features (pLannotate 1.2.2; 25 found; start..end, strand, type, name):
   1009..1086    -  promoter       lacI promoter: lacI
   1094..1373    -  CDS            TcR (fragment): tetracycline efflux protein; tet; confers resistance to tetracycline
   1395..1413    +  promoter       T7 promoter: promoter for bacteriophage T7 RNA polymerase
   1414..1438    +  protein_bind   lac operator: The lac repressor binds to the lac operator to inhibit transcription in E. coli. This inhibition can be relieved by adding lactose or isopropyl-β-D-thiogalactopyranoside (IPTG). lac repressor encoded by lacI
   1459..1476    +  RBS            RBS (fragment): efficient ribosome binding site from bacteriophage T7 gene 10 (Olins and Rangwala, 1989)
   1491..1509    +  CDS            9xHis (fragment): 9xHis affinity tag
   1516..1743    +  CDS            UBIQ_AVESA: Experimental evidence at protein level: Swiss-Prot protein existence level 1. Ubiquitin exists either covalently attached to another protein, or free (unanchored). When covalently bound, it is conjugated to target proteins via an isopeptide bond either as a monomer (monoubiquitin), a polymer linked via different Lys residues of the ubiquitin (polyubiquitin chains) or a linear polymer linked via the initiator Met of the ubiquitin (linear polyubiquitin chains). Polyubiquitin chains, when attached to a target protein, have different functions depending on the Lys residue of the ubiquitin that is
   1755..1772    +  RBS            RBS (fragment): efficient ribosome binding site from bacteriophage T7 gene 10 (Olins and Rangwala, 1989)
   1779..5018    +  CDS            UBA1: UBE11_ARATH - Also known as MOS5. Experimental evidence at protein level: Swiss-Prot protein existence level 1. Activates ubiquitin by first adenylating its C-terminal glycine residue with ATP, and thereafter linking this residue to the side chain of a cysteine residue in E1, yielding a ubiquitin-E1 thioester and free AMP. From Arabidopsis thaliana (Mouse-ear cress).
   5030..5047    +  RBS            RBS (fragment): efficient ribosome binding site from bacteriophage T7 gene 10 (Olins and Rangwala, 1989)
   5057..5145    +  CDS            3xHA (fragment): three tandem HA epitope tags
   5159..5247    +  CDS            3xHA (fragment): three tandem HA epitope tags
   5252..5734    +  CDS            UBC16: UBC16_ARATH - Experimental evidence at transcript level: Swiss-Prot protein existence level 2. Accepts the ubiquitin from the E1 complex and catalyzes its covalent attachment to other proteins. From Arabidopsis thaliana (Mouse-ear cress).
   5853..5902    +  CDS            SET1 (fragment): solubility-enhancement tag derived from T7 phage gene 10B
   5910..5957    +  terminator     T7 terminator: transcription terminator for bacteriophage T7 RNA polymerase
   5994..6422    +  rep_origin     f1 ori (sequence partly withheld): f1 bacteriophage origin of replication; arrow indicates direction of (+) strand synthesis
   6475..6532    +  promoter       AmpR promoter (fragment): bla
   6541..7356    -  CDS            KanR: aminoglycoside phosphotransferase; aph(3')-Ia; confers resistance to kanamycin in bacteria or G418 (Geneticin®) in eukaryotes
   7478..8066    +  rep_origin     ori: high-copy-number ColE1/pMB1/pBR322/pUC origin of replication
   8252..8391    -  misc_feature   bom: basis of mobility region from pBR322
   8493..8684    -  CDS            rop: Rop protein, which maintains plasmids at low copy number; rop
   8701..9081    +  CDS            YPB1_ECOLX: Protein predicted: Swiss-Prot protein existence level 4. From Escherichia coli.
   9153..9444    -  CDS            TcR (fragment): tetracycline efflux protein; tet; confers resistance to tetracycline
   9459..9480    -  protein_bind   CAP binding site: CAP binding activates transcription in the presence of cAMP. E. coli catabolite activator protein
   9493..1008    -  CDS            lacI (across the origin): lac repressor; lacI; The lac repressor binds to the lac operator to inhibit transcription in E. coli. This inhibition can be relieved by adding lactose or isopropyl-β-D-thiogalactopyranoside (IPTG).
