[The description below was written by a language model from this plasmid's Addgene catalogue record and pLannotate feature annotations shown in this document.]
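Description:
pUG-307 is a Level 2 assembly from the UbiGate toolbox, a modular cloning system for reconstituting and analysing ubiquitination. It is a bacterial expression plasmid built on pET-28GG, a pET-28-type backbone adapted for Golden Gate-style assembly. The insert was placed between BpiI sites that were destroyed during cloning. The backbone carries a kanamycin resistance gene, a ColE1/pBR322-type origin with bom and rop (consistent with the recorded low copy number), an f1 origin and a lacI repressor gene. The small tetracycline-resistance fragments, the AmpR promoter fragment and the short "SET1" hit near the terminator look like backbone remnants or annotation matches, not functional parts.

The payload is a polycistronic operon of Arabidopsis thaliana ubiquitination components. It is driven by a single T7 promoter with a lac operator and closed by the T7 terminator, so expression needs T7 RNA polymerase and can be induced with IPTG. Three open reading frames follow, each preceded by its own T7 gene 10-derived ribosome binding site. The first is His-tagged ubiquitin, the second is the E1 ubiquitin-activating enzyme UBA1, and the third is the E2 conjugating enzyme UBC16 with tandem N-terminal HA epitope repeats. No E3 ligase or substrate is annotated. The insert name ends in "EL3", which the record does not explain.

Co-expressing these components in E. coli supplies the ubiquitin, E1 and E2 steps of the cascade. The His and HA tags allow purification or detection of ubiquitin and the E2. The depositor and sequencing-derived records differ by only a few nucleotides in length and show the same feature set.
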