Addgene plasmid #104736: pUG-307
Purpose: Level 2 construct
Depositing lab: Marco Trujillo. Depositing organization: Leibniz Institute of Plant Biochemistry (IPB). Publication: UbiGate: a synthetic biology toolbox to analyse ubiquitination. Kowarschik K, Hoehenwarter W, Marillonnet S, Trujillo M. New Phytol. 2018 Mar;217(4):1749-1763. doi: 10.1111/nph.14900. Epub 2017 Nov 30. PubMed 29194629.
Backbone
  Vector backbone: pET-28GG
  Backbone size w/o insert (bp): 5190
  Vector type: Bacterial Expression
Growth in bacteria
  Bacterial resistance: Kanamycin, 50 μg/mL
  Growth temperature: 37°C
  Growth strain: DH5alpha
  Copy number: Low Copy
Gene/Insert
  Gene/Insert name: HIS-Ubq_UBA1_HA-UBC16_EL3 (alt name: AT4G05320,AT2G30110,AT1G75440)
  Species: A. thaliana (mustard weed)
  Insert size (bp): 4381
  Promoter: T7
  Tag / fusion protein: HIS-Ubq, HA-E2 (N terminal on insert)
  Cloning method: Restriction Enzyme; 5′ cloning site BpiI (destroyed during cloning); 3′ cloning site BpiI (destroyed during cloning)
  Sequencing primers: 5′ T7; 3′ T7 Terminal
Terms and licenses: Academic/Nonprofit Terms; Industry Terms: Not Available to Industry
How to cite: pUG-307 was a gift from Marco Trujillo (Addgene plasmid # 104736 ; http://n2t.net/addgene:104736 ; RRID:Addgene_104736)
